Addgene plasmid #13409: pFbx15(-701/+114)-Luc
Depositing lab: Shinya Yamanaka. Depositing organization: Kyoto University, Center for iPS Cell Research and Application. Publication: Fbx15 is a novel target of Oct3/4 but is dispensable for embryonic stem cell self-renewal and mouse development. Tokuzawa Y, Kaiho E, Maruyama M, Takahashi K, Mitsui K, Maeda M, Niwa H, Yamanaka S. Mol Cell Biol. 2003 Apr . 23(8):2699-708. 10.1128/MCB.23.8.2699-2708.2003 PubMed 12665572.
Backbone
  Vector backbone: pGV-BM2
  Backbone size w/o insert (bp): 4800
  Vector type: Mammalian Expression, Luciferase
Growth in bacteria
  Bacterial resistance: Ampicillin, 100 μg/mL
  Growth temperature: 37°C
  Growth strain: DH5alpha
  Copy number: High Copy
Gene/Insert
  Gene/Insert name: Upstream region of mouse Fbx15 gene
  Species: M. musculus (mouse)
  Insert size (bp): 815
  Cloning method: Restriction Enzyme; 5′ cloning site EcoRI (not destroyed); 3′ cloning site MunI (destroyed during cloning)
  Sequencing primers: 5′ pGV-2U
Terms and licenses: Academic/Nonprofit Terms; Industry Terms: Not Available to Industry
Depositor comments: The sequence of primer pGV-2U is ACT AAC ATA CGC TCT CCA TCA A.
How to cite: pFbx15(-701/+114)-Luc was a gift from Shinya Yamanaka (Addgene plasmid # 13409 ; http://n2t.net/addgene:13409 ; RRID:Addgene_13409)
