[The description below was written by a language model from this plasmid's Addgene catalogue record.]
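Description:
pFbx15(-701/+114)-Luc is a mammalian luciferase reporter plasmid built on the pGV-BM2 backbone (about 4.8 kb without insert). It is maintained in E. coli as a high-copy plasmid under ampicillin selection. The record does not name the origin of replication, and no feature table is provided, so the exact layout of backbone elements cannot be confirmed here.

The insert is an 815 bp fragment from the upstream region of the mouse Fbx15 gene. As the construct name indicates, it spans positions -701 to +114, presumably numbered relative to the transcription start site, so it would include proximal promoter sequence and a short stretch of transcribed sequence. It was introduced by restriction cloning, with an EcoRI site retained at the 5′ junction and a MunI site at the 3′ junction that was destroyed in the process. In a reporter of this type the cloned regulatory fragment sits upstream of the luciferase coding sequence, so light output from transfected cells reports the fragment's transcriptional activity. The record does not state which luciferase is used or whether the backbone supplies a minimal promoter of its own. No mammalian selection marker is listed.

The associated publication identifies Fbx15 as a target of Oct3/4 and examines its role in embryonic stem cells. This suggests the plasmid was used to measure Fbx15 promoter activity in pluripotent versus differentiated cells. The coordinate-based name suggests it may belong to a series of promoter fragments used to map regulatory elements, though the record does not say so.
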