>Addgene plasmid #13409 | pFbx15(-701/+114)-Luc | addgene partial sequence | sequence record 19786 | RVprimer3 5'-CTAGCAAAATAGGCTGTCCC-3'
CGATAGGACCGGTCTAGATTGAATTCGCCCTTCAATCCGGCATAAGGAGAAGACACTAAGTAGAAATTTC
CCCCTGTAAATTCACTCAGAGGATACAGTTTGACTTATTGCACGGCCCCTTCCCCCCTTCCAAAACAAAC
CGGACTAGGCTAAAATGGCAAGCAGCCACCGCCCTTAGTTCCCAGATGTGCTTTATCATAACAATGGAAT
TCCTAGGGGCTTGTTAGATAAACTGTTAAGGTGGACCAACCAGCTAGCTAGTTTGGAAAGAAGTGTGGAT
AGCTCAATGACAAGAATCCCTGGCTGCTAAGCAAACTGCCTCACCCTACTTTGAGGACTTGTAAGGTGAG
TGGCCTTGTAAAGTCTCATACTTAGGGTCTGAGCAAGGGTGGTGTAATGGCTATTCTTGGTTGTCAACTT
GACTATGTCTGGAACGAACTTCAGGTCAGAATTGGAGGGCTCACCTGTGATCCAGATCTTGAGGCTTAAA
AACACAAGTTTCTGATCTGGATCTTGGCATGGAGATCTTGAGGCATAGTGGCTATGAAAAGCTTAGCCCC
AGGCAAGGTAGTACACGCCTTTAATTCCGGGAGACTAAGGCAAGGAGATCTCTGAGTTCAAGGTCAGCCT
GGAAGAGAACTAATCCCAGATCAAGGTGTGGTTGTAACACCTTTAATCTGGGCCCTAACTTCTTTTGGAG
ACTATATAAGGACATCTTCGCCTGCTTCCACTTACTTGCCTGTCCAAGATCTGTTGGAATCTGCTTCTAC
AGAAGACCAGCTGAAACAAATAGCTTCGTGGGACTGAGCACAACTACTAGATTCTTGGACTTCCGTTCAC
AGCTGCCAATTCAATCT
